Addgene plasmid #192000: pLenti-CMV-TMPRSS2-TwinStrep_Zeo
Purpose: Lentiviral vector to generate TwinStrep-tagged TMPRSS2 stable expressing cell line
Depositing lab: Jan Carette. Depositing organization: Stanford University. Publication: The human disease gene LYSET is essential for lysosomal enzyme transport and viral infection. Richards CM, Jabs S, Qiao W, Varanese LD, Schweizer M, Mosen PR, Riley NM, Klussendorf M, Zengel JR, Flynn RA, Rustagi A, Widen JC, Peters CE, Ooi YS, Xie X, Shi PY, Bartenschlager R, Puschnik AS, Bogyo M, Bertozzi CR, Blish CA, Winter D, Nagamine CM, Braulke T, Carette JE. Science. 2022 Sep 8:eabn5648. doi: 10.1126/science.abn5648. PubMed 36074821.
Backbone
  Vector backbone: pLenti CMV GFP Zeo (637-7)
  Backbone manufacturer: Addgene Cat#17449
  Vector type: Mammalian Expression, Lentiviral
  Selectable markers: Zeocin
Growth in bacteria
  Bacterial resistance: Bleocin (Zeocin), 50 μg/mL
  Growth temperature: 30°C
  Growth strain: NEB Stable
  Copy number: Unknown
Gene/Insert
  Gene/Insert name: TMPRSS2
  Species: H. sapiens (human)
  Entrez Gene: TMPRSS2 (a.k.a. PRSS10)
  Tag / fusion protein: TMPRSS2 (C terminal on insert)
Terms and licenses: Academic/Nonprofit Terms; Industry Terms: Not Available to Industry
How to cite: pLenti-CMV-TMPRSS2-TwinStrep_Zeo was a gift from Jan Carette (Addgene plasmid # 192000 ; http://n2t.net/addgene:192000 ; RRID:Addgene_192000)
