[The description below was written by a language model from this plasmid's Addgene catalogue record and pLannotate feature annotations shown in this document.]
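Description:
pLenti-CMV-TMPRSS2-TwinStrep_Zeo is a lentiviral mammalian expression plasmid built on the pLenti CMV GFP Zeo backbone, intended for making cell lines that stably express tagged human TMPRSS2. The annotated 7.3 kb sequence shows a third-generation-style HIV-1 transfer vector. An RSV promoter is fused to a truncated 5' LTR and drives the genomic RNA. It is followed by the Ψ packaging signal with a partial gag sequence, the Rev response element for Rev-dependent nuclear export, and the cPPT/CTS element that aids nuclear import. A second truncated LTR, preceded by a nef remnant, closes the proviral unit and is followed by an SV40 polyadenylation signal.

Within the provirus, the CMV immediate-early enhancer and promoter drive the human TMPRSS2 coding sequence. TMPRSS2 is a transmembrane serine protease known for activating coronavirus spike glycoproteins during cell entry. The construct name and purpose indicate a TwinStrep affinity tag. The tag field lists a C-terminal fusion but names it "TMPRSS2", and the feature table does not annotate the tag separately. A short unannotated stretch between the coding sequence and the WPRE could accommodate it. The WPRE enhances transcript stability and expression.

Downstream, an SV40 early promoter placed in tandem with the bacterial EM7 promoter drives the Sh ble gene. This single marker therefore provides Zeocin selection both in transduced mammalian cells and in E. coli, and no ampicillin resistance gene is annotated. Replication in bacteria relies on a high-copy ColE1/pUC-type origin, and the record specifies a recombination-reducing strain, as is common for LTR-containing plasmids. The associated publication concerns lysosomal enzyme transport and viral infection, which fits use of the TMPRSS2-expressing cells in virus entry studies.
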