Features (pLannotate 1.2.2; 24 found; start..end, strand, type, name):
    114..161     +  promoter       EM7 promoter: synthetic bacterial promoter&nbsp
    180..554     +  CDS            BleoR: antibiotic-binding protein; Sh ble from Streptoalloteichus hindustanus; confers resistance to bleomycin, phleomycin, and Zeocin™
    577..714     +  CDS            nef (fragment): NEF_HV1LA - Experimental evidence at protein level: Swiss-Prot protein existence level 1. Extracellular Nef protein targets CD4(+) T-lymphocytes for apoptosis by interacting with CXCR4 surface receptors. From Human immunodeficiency virus type 1 group M subtype B (isolate Lai) (HIV-1).
    700..880     +  LTR            5' LTR (truncated): truncated 5' long terminal repeat (LTR) from HIV-1
    952..1073    +  polyA_signal   SV40 poly(A) signal: SV40 polyadenylation signal
   1093..1199    +  promoter       SV40 promoter (fragment): SV40 early promoter
   1268..1856    +  rep_origin     ori: high-copy-number ColE1/pMB1/pBR322/pUC origin of replication
   2039..2131    +  CDS            lacI (fragment): lac repressor; lacI; The lac repressor binds to the lac operator to inhibit transcription in E. coli. This inhibition can be relieved by adding lactose or isopropyl-β-D-thiogalactopyranoside (IPTG).
   2144..2165    +  protein_bind   CAP binding site: CAP binding activates transcription in the presence of cAMP. E. coli catabolite activator protein
   2180..2210    +  promoter       lac promoter: promoter for the E. coli lac operon
   2218..2234    +  protein_bind   lac operator: The lac repressor binds to the lac operator to inhibit transcription in E. coli. This inhibition can be relieved by adding lactose or isopropyl-β-D-thiogalactopyranoside (IPTG). lac repressor encoded by lacI
   2279..2297    +  promoter       T3 promoter: promoter for bacteriophage T3 RNA polymerase
   2325..2551    +  promoter       RSV promoter: Rous sarcoma virus enhancer/promoter
   2552..2732    +  LTR            5' LTR (truncated): truncated 5' long terminal repeat (LTR) from HIV-1
   2779..2904    +  misc_feature   HIV-1 Ψ: packaging signal of human immunodeficiency virus type 1
   2888..3251    +  CDS            HIV-1 gag (fragment): gag protein from human immunodeficiency virus 1; gag
   3397..3630    +  misc_feature   RRE: The Rev response element (RRE) of HIV-1 allows for Rev-dependent mRNA export from the nucleus to the cytoplasm.
   4007..4107    +  CDS            Rev (fragment): human immunodeficiency virus 1 (HIV-1) Rev protein; rev; enhances nuclear export of unspliced and incompletely spliced viral mRNAs
   4126..4242    +  misc_feature   cPPT/CTS: central polypurine tract and central termination sequence of HIV-1
   4265..4568    +  enhancer       CMV enhancer: human cytomegalovirus immediate early enhancer
   4569..4772    +  promoter       CMV promoter: human cytomegalovirus (CMV) immediate early promoter
   4853..6328    +  CDS            TMPRSS2: TMPS2_HUMAN - Also known as PRSS10. Experimental evidence at protein level: Swiss-Prot protein existence level 1. (Microbial infection) Facilitates human coronaviruses SARS- CoV and SARS-CoV-2 infections via two independent mechanisms, proteolytic cleavage of ACE2 receptor which promotes viral uptake, and cleavage of coronavirus spike glycoproteins which activates the glycoprotein for host cell entry (PubMed:24227843, PubMed:32142651, PubMed:32404436). Proteolytically cleaves and activates the spike glycoproteins of human coronavirus 229E (HCoV-229E) and human coronavirus EMC (HCoV-EMC) and th
   6442..7030    +  misc_feature   WPRE: woodchuck hepatitis virus posttranscriptional regulatory element
   7086..102     +  promoter       SV40 promoter (across the origin): SV40 enhancer and early promoter
>Addgene plasmid #192000 | pLenti-CMV-TMPRSS2-TwinStrep_Zeo | addgene full sequence | sequence record 376120 | Addgene NGS Result
TGACTAATTTTTTTTATTTATGCAGAGGCCGAGGCCGCCTCTGCCTCTGAGCTATTCCAGAAGTAGTGAG
GAGGCTTTTTTGGAGGCCTAGGCTTTTGCAAAAAGCTCCCCCTGTTGACAATTAATCATCGGCATAGTAT
ATCGGCATAGTATAATACGACAAGGTGAGGAACTAAACCATGGCCAAGTTGACCAGTGCCGTTCCGGTGC
TCACCGCGCGCGACGTCGCCGGAGCGGTCGAGTTCTGGACCGACCGGCTCGGGTTCTCCCGGGACTTCGT
GGAGGACGACTTCGCCGGTGTGGTCCGGGACGACGTGACCCTGTTCATCAGCGCGGTCCAGGACCAGGTG
GTGCCGGACAACACCCTGGCCTGGGTGTGGGTGCGCGGCCTGGACGAGCTGTACGCCGAGTGGTCGGAGG
TCGTGTCCACGAACTTCCGGGACGCCTCCGGGCCGGCCATGACCGAGATCGGCGAGCAGCCGTGGGGGCG
GGAGTTCGCCCTGCGCGACCCGGCCGGCAACTGCGTGCACTTCGTGGCCGAGGAGCAGGACTGACACGTG
CTACGAGATTTAAATGGTACCTTTAAGACCAATGACTTACAAGGCAGCTGTAGATCTTAGCCACTTTTTA
AAAGAAAAGGGGGGACTGGAAGGGCTAGCTCACTCCCAACGAAGACAAGATCTGCTTTTTGCTTGTACTG
GGTCTCTCTGGTTAGACCAGATCTGAGCCTGGGAGCTCTCTGGCTAACTAGGGAACCCACTGCTTAAGCC
TCAATAAAGCTTGCCTTGAGTGCTTCAAGTAGTGTGTGCCCGTCTGTTGTGTGACTCTGGTAACTAGAGA
TCCCTCAGACCCTTTTAGTCAGTGTGGAAAATCTCTAGCAGTAGTAGTTCATGTCATCTTATTATTCAGT
ATTTATAACTTGCAAAGAAATGAATATCAGAGAGTGAGAGGAACTTGTTTATTGCAGCTTATAATGGTTA
CAAATAAAGCAATAGCATCACAAATTTCACAAATAAAGCATTTTTTTCACTGCATTCTAGTTGTGGTTTG
TCCAAACTCATCAATGTATCTTATCATGTCTGGCTCTAGCTATCCCGCCCCTAACTCCGCCCATCCCGCC
CCTAACTCCGCCCAGTTCCGCCCATTCTCCGCCCCATGGCTGACTAATTTTTTTTATTTATGCAGAGGCC
GAGGCCGCCAAAATCCCTTAACGTGAGTTTTCGTTCCACTGAGCGTCAGACCCCGTAGAAAAGATCAAAG
GATCTTCTTGAGATCCTTTTTTTCTGCGCGTAATCTGCTGCTTGCAAACAAAAAAACCACCGCTACCAGC
GGTGGTTTGTTTGCCGGATCAAGAGCTACCAACTCTTTTTCCGAAGGTAACTGGCTTCAGCAGAGCGCAG
ATACCAAATACTGTTCTTCTAGTGTAGCCGTAGTTAGGCCACCACTTCAAGAACTCTGTAGCACCGCCTA
CATACCTCGCTCTGCTAATCCTGTTACCAGTGGCTGCTGCCAGTGGCGATAAGTCGTGTCTTACCGGGTT
GGACTCAAGACGATAGTTACCGGATAAGGCGCAGCGGTCGGGCTGAACGGGGGGTTCGTGCACACAGCCC
AGCTTGGAGCGAACGACCTACACCGAACTGAGATACCTACAGCGTGAGCTATGAGAAAGCGCCACGCTTC
CCGAAGGGAGAAAGGCGGACAGGTATCCGGTAAGCGGCAGGGTCGGAACAGGAGAGCGCACGAGGGAGCT
TCCAGGGGGAAACGCCTGGTATCTTTATAGTCCTGTCGGGTTTCGCCACCTCTGACTTGAGCGTCGATTT
TTGTGATGCTCGTCAGGGGGGCGGAGCCTATGGAAAAACGCCAGCAACGCGGCCTTTTTACGGTTCCTGG
CCTTTTGCTGGCCTTTTGCTCACATGTTCTTTCCTGCGTTATCCCCTGATTCTGTGGATAACCGTATTAC
CGCCTTTGAGTGAGCTGATACCGCTCGCCGCAGCCGAACGACCGAGCGCAGCGAGTCAGTGAGCGAGGAA
GCGGAAGAGCGCCCAATACGCAAACCGCCTCTCCCCGCGCGTTGGCCGATTCATTAATGCAGCTGGCACG
ACAGGTTTCCCGACTGGAAAGCGGGCAGTGAGCGCAACGCAATTAATGTGAGTTAGCTCACTCATTAGGC
ACCCCAGGCTTTACACTTTATGCTTCCGGCTCGTATGTTGTGTGGAATTGTGAGCGGATAACAATTTCAC
ACAGGAAACAGCTATGACCATGATTACGCCAAGCGCGCAATTAACCCTCACTAAAGGGAACAAAAGCTGG
AGCTGCAAGCTTAATGTAGTCTTATGCAATACTCTTGTAGTCTTGCAACATGGTAACGATGAGTTAGCAA
CATGCCTTACAAGGAGAGAAAAAGCACCGTGCATGCCGATTGGTGGAAGTAAGGTGGTACGATCGTGCCT
TATTAGGAAGGCAACAGACGGGTCTGACATGGATTGGACGAACCACTGAATTGCCGCATTGCAGAGATAT
TGTATTTAAGTGCCTAGCTCGATACATAAACGGGTCTCTCTGGTTAGACCAGATCTGAGCCTGGGAGCTC
TCTGGCTAACTAGGGAACCCACTGCTTAAGCCTCAATAAAGCTTGCCTTGAGTGCTTCAAGTAGTGTGTG
CCCGTCTGTTGTGTGACTCTGGTAACTAGAGATCCCTCAGACCCTTTTAGTCAGTGTGGAAAATCTCTAG
CAGTGGCGCCCGAACAGGGACTTGAAAGCGAAAGGGAAACCAGAGGAGCTCTCTCGACGCAGGACTCGGC
TTGCTGAAGCGCGCACGGCAAGAGGCGAGGGGCGGCGACTGGTGAGTACGCCAAAAATTTTGACTAGCGG
AGGCTAGAAGGAGAGAGATGGGTGCGAGAGCGTCAGTATTAAGCGGGGGAGAATTAGATCGCGATGGGAA
AAAATTCGGTTAAGGCCAGGGGGAAAGAAAAAATATAAATTAAAACATATAGTATGGGCAAGCAGGGAGC
TAGAACGATTCGCAGTTAATCCTGGCCTGTTAGAAACATCAGAAGGCTGTAGACAAATACTGGGACAGCT
ACAACCATCCCTTCAGACAGGATCAGAAGAACTTAGATCATTATATAATACAGTAGCAACCCTCTATTGT
GTGCATCAAAGGATAGAGATAAAAGACACCAAGGAAGCTTTAGACAAGATAGAGGAAGAGCAAAACAAAA
GTAAGACCACCGCACAGCAAGCGGCCGCTGATCTTCAGACCTGGAGGAGGAGATATGAGGGACAATTGGA
GAAGTGAATTATATAAATATAAAGTAGTAAAAATTGAACCATTAGGAGTAGCACCCACCAAGGCAAAGAG
AAGAGTGGTGCAGAGAGAAAAAAGAGCAGTGGGAATAGGAGCTTTGTTCCTTGGGTTCTTGGGAGCAGCA
GGAAGCACTATGGGCGCAGCGTCAATGACGCTGACGGTACAGGCCAGACAATTATTGTCTGGTATAGTGC
AGCAGCAGAACAATTTGCTGAGGGCTATTGAGGCGCAACAGCATCTGTTGCAACTCACAGTCTGGGGCAT
CAAGCAGCTCCAGGCAAGAATCCTGGCTGTGGAAAGATACCTAAAGGATCAACAGCTCCTGGGGATTTGG
GGTTGCTCTGGAAAACTCATTTGCACCACTGCTGTGCCTTGGAATGCTAGTTGGAGTAATAAATCTCTGG
AACAGATTTGGAATCACACGACCTGGATGGAGTGGGACAGAGAAATTAACAATTACACAAGCTTAATACA
CTCCTTAATTGAAGAATCGCAAAACCAGCAAGAAAAGAATGAACAAGAATTATTGGAATTAGATAAATGG
GCAAGTTTGTGGAATTGGTTTAACATAACAAATTGGCTGTGGTATATAAAATTATTCATAATGATAGTAG
GAGGCTTGGTAGGTTTAAGAATAGTTTTTGCTGTACTTTCTATAGTGAATAGAGTTAGGCAGGGATATTC
ACCATTATCGTTTCAGACCCACCTCCCAACCCCGAGGGGACCCGACAGGCCCGAAGGAATAGAAGAAGAA
GGTGGAGAGAGAGACAGAGACAGATCCATTCGATTAGTGAACGGATCTCGACGGTATCGGTTAACTTTTA
AAAGAAAAGGGGGGATTGGGGGGTACAGTGCAGGGGAAAGAATAGTAGACATAATAGCAACAGACATACA
AACTAAAGAATTACAAAAACAAATTACAAAATTCAAAATTTTATCGATAAGCTTGGGAGTTCCGCGTTAC
ATAACTTACGGTAAATGGCCCGCCTGGCTGACCGCCCAACGACCCCCGCCCATTGACGTCAATAATGACG
TATGTTCCCATAGTAACGCCAATAGGGACTTTCCATTGACGTCAATGGGTGGAGTATTTACGGTAAACTG
CCCACTTGGCAGTACATCAAGTGTATCATATGCCAAGTACGCCCCCTATTGACGTCAATGACGGTAAATG
GCCCGCCTGGCATTATGCCCAGTACATGACCTTATGGGACTTTCCTACTTGGCAGTACATCTACGTATTA
GTCATCGCTATTACCATGGTGATGCGGTTTTGGCAGTACATCAATGGGCGTGGATAGCGGTTTGACTCAC
GGGGATTTCCAAGTCTCCACCCCATTGACGTCAATGGGAGTTTGTTTTGGCACCAAAATCAACGGGACTT
TCCAAAATGTCGTAACAACTCCGCCCCATTGACGCAAATGGGCGGTAGGCGTGTACGGTGGGAGGTCTAT
ATAAGCAGAGCTCGTTTAGTGAACCGTCAGATCGCCTGGAGACGCCATCCACGCTGTTTTGACCTCCATA
GAAGACACCGACTCTAGAGACCATGGCTTTGAACTCAGGGTCACCACCAGCTATTGGACCTTACTATGAA
AACCATGGATACCAACCGGAAAACCCCTATCCCGCACAGCCCACTGTGGTCCCCACTGTCTACGAGGTGC
ATCCGGCTCAGTACTACCCGTCCCCCGTGCCCCAGTACGCCCCGAGGGTCCTGACGCAGGCTTCCAACCC
CGTCGTCTGCACGCAGCCCAAATCCCCATCCGGGACAGTGTGCACCTCAAAGACTAAGAAAGCACTGTGC
ATCACCTTGACCCTGGGGACCTTCCTCGTGGGAGCTGCGCTGGCCGCTGGCCTACTCTGGAAGTTCATGG
GCAGCAAGTGCTCCAACTCTGGGATAGAGTGCGACTCCTCAGGTACCTGCATCAACCCCTCTAACTGGTG
TGATGGCGTGTCACACTGCCCCGGCGGGGAGGACGAGAATCGGTGTGTTCGCCTCTACGGACCAAACTTC
ATCCTTCAGGTGTACTCATCTCAGAGGAAGTCCTGGCACCCTGTGTGCCAAGACGACTGGAACGAGAACT
ACGGGCGGGCGGCCTGCAGGGACATGGGCTATAAGAATAATTTTTACTCTAGCCAAGGAATAGTGGATGA
CAGCGGATCCACCAGCTTTATGAAACTGAACACAAGTGCCGGCAATGTCGATATCTATAAAAAACTGTAC
CACAGTGATGCCTGTTCTTCAAAAGCAGTGGTTTCTTTACGCTGTATAGCCTGCGGGGTCAACTTGAACT
CAAGCCGCCAGAGCAGGATCGTGGGCGGCGAGAGCGCGCTCCCGGGGGCCTGGCCCTGGCAGGTCAGCCT
GCACGTCCAGAACGTCCACGTGTGCGGAGGCTCCATCATCACCCCCGAGTGGATCGTGACAGCCGCCCAC
TGCGTGGAAAAACCTCTTAACAATCCATGGCATTGGACGGCATTTGCGGGGATTTTGAGACAATCTTTCA
TGTTCTATGGAGCCGGATACCAAGTAGAAAAAGTGATTTCTCATCCAAATTATGACTCCAAGACCAAGAA
CAATGACATTGCGCTGATGAAGCTGCAGAAGCCTCTGACTTTCAACGACCTAGTGAAACCAGTGTGTCTG
CCCAACCCAGGCATGATGCTGCAGCCAGAACAGCTCTGCTGGATTTCCGGGTGGGGGGCCACCGAGGAGA
AAGGGAAGACCTCAGAAGTGCTGAACGCTGCCAAGGTGCTTCTCATTGAGACACAGAGATGCAACAGCAG
ATATGTCTATGACAACCTGATCACACCAGCCATGATCTGTGCCGGCTTCCTGCAGGGGAACGTCGATTCT
TGCCAGGGTGACAGTGGAGGGCCTCTGGTCACTTCGAAGAACAATATCTGGTGGCTGATAGGGGATACAA
GCTGGGGTTCTGGCTGTGCCAAAGCTTACAGACCAGGAGTGTACGGGAATGTGATGGTATTCACGGACTG
GATTTATCGACAAATGAGGGCAGACGGCGGAGGCGGTGGATGGAGCCACCCCCAGTTCGAGAAGGGCGGC
GGCAGCGGCGGCGGCAGCGGCGGCGGCAGCTGGAGCCACCCCCAGTTCGAGAAGGGGCCCGTTTAATCGA
CAATCAACCTCTGGATTACAAAATTTGTGAAAGATTGACTGGTATTCTTAACTATGTTGCTCCTTTTACG
CTATGTGGATACGCTGCTTTAATGCCTTTGTATCATGCTATTGCTTCCCGTATGGCTTTCATTTTCTCCT
CCTTGTATAAATCCTGGTTGCTGTCTCTTTATGAGGAGTTGTGGCCCGTTGTCAGGCAACGTGGCGTGGT
GTGCACTGTGTTTGCTGACGCAACCCCCACTGGTTGGGGCATTGCCACCACCTGTCAGCTCCTTTCCGGG
ACTTTCGCTTTCCCCCTCCCTATTGCCACGGCGGAACTCATCGCCGCCTGCCTTGCCCGCTGCTGGACAG
GGGCTCGGCTGTTGGGCACTGACAATTCCGTGGTGTTGTCGGGGAAGCTGACGTCCTTTCCATGGCTGCT
CGCCTGTGTTGCCACCTGGATTCTGCGCGGGACGTCCTTCTGCTACGTCCCTTCGGCCCTCAATCCAGCG
GACCTTCCTTCCCGCGGCCTGCTGCCGGCTCTGCGGCCTCTTCCGCGTCTTCGCCTTCGCCCTCAGACGA
GTCGGATCTCCCTTTGGGCCGCCTCCCCGCCTGGAATTCTGCAGATATCCGGTTAGTAATGAGTTTGGAA
TTAATTCTGTGGAATGTGTGTCAGTTAGGGTGTGGAAAGTCCCCAGGCTCCCCAGCAGGCAGAAGTATGC
AAAGCATGCATCTCAATTAGTCAGCAACCAGGTGTGGAAAGTCCCCAGGCTCCCCAGCAGGCAGAAGTAT
GCAAAGCATGCATCTCAATTAGTCAGCAACCATAGTCCCGCCCCTAACTCCGCCCATCCCGCCCCTAACT
CCGCCCAGTTCCGCCCATTCTCCGCCCCATGGC
